>Addgene plasmid #214967 | pAAV-hSyn-Cepheid1b-ST-WPRE | addgene full sequence | sequence record 425053 | Addgene NGS Result
TGCTCACATGTCCTGCAGGCAGCTGCGCGCTCGCTCGCTCACTGAGGCCGCCCGGGCGTCGGGCGACCTT
TGGTCGCCCGGCCTCAGTGAGCGAGCGAGCGCGCAGAGAGGGAGTGGCCAACTCCATCACTAGGGGTTCC
TGCGGCCGCACGCGTTGCAAAGATGGATAAAGTTTTAAACAGAGAGGAATCTTTGCAGCTAATGGACCTT
CTAGGTCTTGAAAGGAGTGGGAATTGGCTCCGGTGCCCGTCAGTGGGCAGAGCGCACATCGCCCACAGTC
CCCGAGAAGTTGGGGGGAGGGGTCGGCAGCAAATGGTTAATTAATCTAGACTGCAGAGGGCCCTGCGTAT
GAGTGCAAGTGGGTTTTAGGACCAGGATGAGGCGGGGTGGGGGTGCCTACCTGACGACCGACCCCGACCC
ACTGGACAAGCACCCAACCCCCATTCCCCAAATTGCGCATCCCCTATCAGAGAGGGGGAGGGGAAACAGG
ATGCGGCGAGGCGCGTGCGCACTGCCAGCTTCAGCACCGCGGACAGTGCCTTCGCCCCCGCCTGGCGGCG
CGCGCCACCGCCGCCTCAGCACTGAAGGCGCGCTGACGTCACTCGCCGGTCCCCCGCAAACTCCCCTTCC
CGGCCACCTTGGTCGCGTCCGCGCCGCCGCCGGCCCAGCCGGACCGCACCACGCGAGGCGCGAGATAGGG
GGGCACGGGCGCGACCATCTGCGCTGCGGCGCCGGCGACTCAGCGCTGCCTCAGTCTGCGGTGGGCAGCG
GAGGAGTCGTGTCGTGCCTGAGAGCGCAGTCGAGAGGATCCGCCACCATGGCTGACGTGGAAACCGAGAC
CGGCATGATTGCACAGTGGATTGTCTTTGCTATTATGGCTGCTGCTGCTATTGCTTTTGGAGTGGCTGTG
CACTTTCGGCCTTCAGAGCTGAAGAGCGCATACTATATCAACATTGCCATCTGCACTATCGCCGCTACCG
CTTACTATGCAATGGCCGTGAACTACCAGGACCTGACAATGATGGTGAGCAAGGGCGAGGCAGTGATCAA
GGAGTTCATGCGGTTCAAGGTGCACATGGAGGGCTCCGTGAACGGCCACGAGTTCGAGATCGAGGGCGAG
GGCGAGGGCCGCCCCTACGAGGGCACCCAGACCGCCAAGCTGAAGGTGACCAAGGGTGGCCCCCTGCCCT
TCTCCTGGGACATCCTGTCCCCTCAGTTCATGTACGGCTCCAGGGCCTTCACCAAGCACCCCGCCGACAT
CCCCGACTACTATAAGCAGTCCTTCCCCGAGGGCTTCACCTGGGAGCGCGTGATGAACTTCGAGGACGGC
GGCTCCGTGACCGTGACCCAGGACACCTCCCTGGAGGACGGCACCCTGATCTACAAGGTGAAGCTCCGCG
GCACCAACTTCCCTCCTGACGGCCCCGTAATGCAGAAGACAACAATGGGCTGGGAAGCGTCCACCGAGCG
GTTGTACCCCGAGGACGGCGTGCTGAAGGGCGACATTAAGATGGCCCTGCGCCTGAAGGACGGCGGCCGC
TACATCGCGGACTTCAAGACCACCTACAAGGCCAAGAAGCCCGTGCAGATGCCCGGCGCCTACAACGTCG
ACCGCAAGTTGGACATCGTCTCCCACAACGAGGACTACACCGTGGTGGAACAGTACGAAGCCTCCGTGGG
CCGCCACTCCACCGGCGGCATGGACGAGCTGTACAAGAATGGTGAAAGGCAGGTGGTCTACGCAAGATAT
ATTTGTTGGGTGCTGACCACACCACTGCTCCTGCTCGATCTCATCGTCATGACCAAGATGGGCGGAGTGA
TGATTTCTTGGGTCATCGGCGCAGACATTTTCATGATCGTGTTTGGTATTCTGGGCGCCTTCGAGGATGA
ACACAAGTTCAAATGGGTGTACTTTATCGCTGGATGTGTGATGCAGGCAGTCCTGACATACGGGATGTAT
AACGCCACTTGGAAAGACGATCTGAAGAAAAGCCCCGAGTACCATAGCTCCTATGTCAGTCTGCTCGTCT
TCCTGTCAATCCTCTGGGTGTTTTATCCTGTCGTGTGGGCTTTCGGGTCTGGTAGTGGCGTGCTGTCCGT
CGACAATGAGGCCATTCTCATGGGAATCCTGGATGTGCTCGCTAAGCCACTGTTTGGAATGGGGTGCCTC
ATTGCCCATGAGACTATCTTCAAGACCGGTGCCGCCGACCGCCCGGTAGTAGCAGTGAGCAAGGCGGCCG
CCGCTAGCAAATCAAGGATCACCTCTGAGGGCGAGTATATCCCTCTGGATCAGATCGACATTAACGTCGG
TGGAAAATCCCGCATAACCTCTGAGGGCGAGTACATCCCTCTGGATCAAATCGATATAAACGTGGGGGGA
AAAAGTCGAATCACTTCTGAGGGCGAGTATATACCCCTCGATCAGATTGACATCAATGTGGGGGGCAACA
TGGCCATCATCAAGGAGTTCATGCGCTTCAAGGTGCGCATGGAGGGCTCCGTGAACGGCCACGAGTTCGA
GATCGAGGGCGAGGGCGAGGGCCGCCCCTACGAGGGCTTTCAGACCGCTAAGCTGAAGGTGACCAAGGGT
GGCCCCCTGCCCTTCGCCTGGGACATCCTGTCCCCTCATTTCACCTTTGGCTCCAAGGCCTACGTGAAGC
ACCCCGCCGACATCCCCGACTACTTCAAGCTGTCCTTCCCCGAGGGCTTCAAGTGGGAGCGCGTGATGAA
CTACGAGGACGGCGGCGTGGTGACCGTGACCCAGGACTCCTCCCTGCAGGACGGCGAGTTCATCTACAAG
GTGAAGCTGCGCGGCACCAACTTCCCCTCCGACGGCCCCGTGATGCAGAAGAAGACCATGGGCTGGGAGG
CCTCCTCCGAGCGGATGTACCCCGAGGACGGTGCCCTGAAGGGCAAGATCAAGATGAGGCTGAAGCTGAA
GGACGGCGGCCACTACACCTCCGAGGTCAAGACCACCTACAAGGCCAAGAAGCCCGTGCAGCTGCCCGGC
GCCTACATCGTCGACATCAAGTTGGACATCACCTCCCACAACGAGGACTACACCATCGTGGAACAGTACG
AACGCGCCGAGGGCCGCCACTCCACCGGCGGCATGGACGAGCTGTACAAGCAGAGCCAGCCTATCCTGAA
CACCAAGGAGATGGCCCCTCAGAGCAAGCCTCCTGAGGAGCTGGAGATGAGCAGCATGCCTAGCCCTGTG
GCCCCTCTGCCTGCCAGGACCGAGGGCGTGATCGACATGAGGAGCATGAGCAGCATCGACAGCTTCATCA
GCTGCGCCACCGACTTCCCTGAGGCCACCAGGTTCTTCTGCTATGAAAATGAAGTGTAAGAATTCGATAT
CAAGCTTATCGATAATCAACCTCTGGATTACAAAATTTGTGAAAGATTGACTGGTATTCTTAACTATGTT
GCTCCTTTTACGCTATGTGGATACGCTGCTTTAATGCCTTTGTATCATGCTATTGCTTCCCGTATGGCTT
TCATTTTCTCCTCCTTGTATAAATCCTGGTTGCTGTCTCTTTATGAGGAGTTGTGGCCCGTTGTCAGGCA
ACGTGGCGTGGTGTGCACTGTGTTTGCTGACGCAACCCCCACTGGTTGGGGCATTGCCACCACCTGTCAG
CTCCTTTCCGGGACTTTCGCTTTCCCCCTCCCTATTGCCACGGCGGAACTCATCGCCGCCTGCCTTGCCC
GCTGCTGGACAGGGGCTCGGCTGTTGGGCACTGACAATTCCGTGGTGTTGTCGGGGAAATCATCGTCCTT
TCCTTGGCTGCTCGCCTATGTTGCCACCTGGATTCTGCGCGGGACGTCCTTCTGCTACGTCCCTTCGGCC
CTCAATCCAGCGGACCTTCCTTCCCGCGGCCTGCTGCCGGCTCTGCGGCCTCTTCCGCGTCTTCGCCTTC
GCCCTCAGACGAGTCGGATCTCCCTTTGGGCCGCCTCCCCGCATCGATACCGGCTCGAGACGGGTGGCAT
CCCTGTGACCCCTCCCCAGTGCCTCTCCTGGCCCTGGAAGTTGCCACTCCAGTGCCCACCAGCCTTGTCC
TAATAAAATTAAGTTGCATCATTTTGTCTGACTAGGTGTCCTTCTATAATATTATGGGGTGGAGGGGGGT
GGTATGGAGCAAGGGGCAAGTTGGGAAGACAACCTGTAGGGCCTGCGGGGTCTATTGGGAACCAAGCTGG
AGTGCAGTGGCACAATCTTGGCTCACTGCAATCTCCGCCTCCTGGGTTCAAGCGATTCTCCTGCCTCAGC
CTCCCGAGTTGTTGGGATTCCAGGCATGCATGACCAGGCTCAGCTAATTTTTGTTTTTTTGGTAGAGACG
GGGTTTCACCATATTGGCCAGGCTGGTCTCCAACTCCTAATCTCAGGTGATCTACCCACCTTGGCCTCCC
AAATTGCTGGGATTACAGGCGTGAACCACTGCTCCCTTCCCTGTCCTTCTCGAGCTGATTTTGTAGGTAA
CCACGTGCGGACCGAGCGGCCGCAGGAACCCCTAGTGATGGAGTTGGCCACTCCCTCTCTGCGCGCTCGC
TCGCTCACTGAGGCCGGGCGACCAAAGGTCGCCCGACGCCCGGGCTTTGCCCGGGCGGCCTCAGTGAGCG
AGCGAGCGCGCAGCTGCCTGCAGGGGCGCCTGATGCGGTATTTTCTCCTTACGCATCTGTGCGGTATTTC
ACACCGCATA
[95 nt withheld, positions 4701-4795]
T
[46 nt withheld, positions 4797-4842]
C
[141 nt withheld, positions 4844-4984]
CCTTTGACGTTGGAGTCCACGTTCTTT
[37 nt withheld, positions 5012-5048]
ACTCTATCTCGGGCTATTCTTTTGATTTATAAGGGATTTTGCCGATTTCGGTCTATTGGTTAAAAAATGA
GCTGATTTAACAAAAATTTAACGCGAATTTTAACAAAATATTAACGTTTACAATTTTATGGTGCACTCTC
AGTACAATCTGCTCTGATGCCGCATAGTTAAGCCAGCCCCGACACCCGCCAACACCCGCTGACGCGCCCT
GACGGGCTTGTCTGCTCCCGGCATCCGCTTACAGACAAGCTGTGACCGTCTCCGGGAGCTGCATGTGTCA
GAGGTTTTCACCGTCATCACCGAAACGCGCGAGACGAAAGGGCCTCGTGATACGCCTATTTTTATAGGTT
AATGTCATGATAATAATGGTTTCTTAGACGTCAGGTGGCACTTTTCGGGGAAATGTGCGCGGAACCCCTA
TTTGTTTATTTTTCTAAATACATTCAAATATGTATCCGCTCATGAGACAATAACCCTGATAAATGCTTCA
ATAATATTGAAAAAGGAAGAGTATGAGTATTCAACATTTCCGTGTCGCCCTTATTCCCTTTTTTGCGGCA
TTTTGCCTTCCTGTTTTTGCTCACCCAGAAACGCTGGTGAAAGTAAAAGATGCTGAAGATCAGTTGGGTG
CACGAGTGGGTTACATCGAACTGGATCTCAACAGCGGTAAGATCCTTGAGAGTTTTCGCCCCGAAGAACG
TTTTCCAATGATGAGCACTTTTAAAGTTCTGCTATGTGGCGCGGTATTATCCCGTATTGACGCCGGGCAA
GAGCAACTCGGTCGCCGCATACACTATTCTCAGAATGACTTGGTTGAGTACTCACCAGTCACAGAAAAGC
ATCTTACGGATGGCATGACAGTAAGAGAATTATGCAGTGCTGCCATAACCATGAGTGATAACACTGCGGC
CAACTTACTTCTGACAACGATCGGAGGACCGAAGGAGCTAACCGCTTTTTTGCACAACATGGGGGATCAT
GTAACTCGCCTTGATCGTTGGGAACCGGAGCTGAATGAAGCCATACCAAACGACGAGCGTGACACCACGA
TGCCTGTAGCAATGGCAACAACGTTGCGCAAACTATTAACTGGCGAACTACTTACTCTAGCTTCCCGGCA
ACAATTAATAGACTGGATGGAGGCGGATAAAGTTGCAGGACCACTTCTGCGCTCGGCCCTTCCGGCTGGC
TGGTTTATTGCTGATAAATCTGGAGCCGGTGAGCGTGGGTCTCGCGGTATCATTGCAGCACTGGGGCCAG
ATGGTAAGCCCTCCCGTATCGTAGTTATCTACACGACGGGGAGTCAGGCAACTATGGATGAACGAAATAG
ACAGATCGCTGAGATAGGTGCCTCACTGATTAAGCATTGGTAACTGTCAGACCAAGTTTACTCATATATA
CTTTAGATTGATTTAAAACTTCATTTTTAATTTAAAAGGATCTAGGTGAAGATCCTTTTTGATAATCTCA
TGACCAAAATCCCTTAACGTGAGTTTTCGTTCCACTGAGCGTCAGACCCCGTAGAAAAGATCAAAGGATC
TTCTTGAGATCCTTTTTTTCTGCGCGTAATCTGCTGCTTGCAAACAAAAAAACCACCGCTACCAGCGGTG
GTTTGTTTGCCGGATCAAGAGCTACCAACTCTTTTTCCGAAGGTAACTGGCTTCAGCAGAGCGCAGATAC
CAAATACTGTTCTTCTAGTGTAGCCGTAGTTAGGCCACCACTTCAAGAACTCTGTAGCACCGCCTACATA
CCTCGCTCTGCTAATCCTGTTACCAGTGGCTGCTGCCAGTGGCGATAAGTCGTGTCTTACCGGGTTGGAC
TCAAGACGATAGTTACCGGATAAGGCGCAGCGGTCGGGCTGAACGGGGGGTTCGTGCACACAGCCCAGCT
TGGAGCGAACGACCTACACCGAACTGAGATACCTACAGCGTGAGCTATGAGAAAGCGCCACGCTTCCCGA
AGGGAGAAAGGCGGACAGGTATCCGGTAAGCGGCAGGGTCGGAACAGGAGAGCGCACGAGGGAGCTTCCA
GGGGGAAACGCCTGGTATCTTTATAGTCCTGTCGGGTTTCGCCACCTCTGACTTGAGCGTCGATTTTTGT
GATGCTCGTCAGGGGGGCGGAGCCTATGGAAAAACGCCAGCAACGCGGCCTTTTTACGGTTCCTGGCCTT
TTGCTGGCCTTT
Features (pLannotate 1.2.2; 20 found; start..end, strand, type, name):
     23..50      +  repeat_region  AAV2 ITR (fragment): inverted terminal repeat of adeno-associated virus serotype 2 inverted
     79..106     +  repeat_region  AAV2 ITR (fragment): inverted terminal repeat of adeno-associated virus serotype 2 inverted
    163..229     +  CDS            small t antigen (fragment): SV40 (simian virus 40) small t antigen
    255..308     +  promoter       EF-1α core promoter (fragment): core promoter for human elongation factor EF-1α
    352..799     +  promoter       hSyn promoter: human synapsin I promoter; confers neuron-specific expression (Kügler et al., 2003)
   1022..1717    +  CDS            mScarlet: bright monomeric red fluorescent protein evolved from a synthetic template (Bindels et al., 2016)
   2249..2311    +  CDS            KCNJ2 (fragment): KCNJ2_HUMAN - Also known as IRK1. Experimental evidence at protein level: Swiss-Prot protein existence level 1. Probably participates in establishing action potential waveform and excitability of neuronal and muscle tissues. Inward rectifier potassium channels are characterized by a greater tendency to allow potassium to flow into the cell rather than out of it. Their voltage dependence is regulated by the concentration of extracellular potassium; as external potassium is raised, the voltage range of the channel opening shifts to more positive voltages. The inward rectification is mainly due t
   2447..3130    +  CDS            mOrange2: mOrange2 is a basic (constitutively fluorescent) orange fluorescent protein published in 2008, derived from Discosoma sp.. It has high acid sensitivity.
   3131..3325    +  CDS            Kcnb1 (fragment): KCNB1_RAT - Experimental evidence at protein level: Swiss-Prot protein existence level 1. Voltage-gated potassium channel that mediates transmembrane potassium transport in excitable membranes, primarily in the brain, but also in the pancreas and cardiovascular system. Contributes to the regulation of the action potential (AP) repolarization, duration and frequency of repetitive AP firing in neurons, muscle cells and endocrine cells and plays a role in homeostatic attenuation of electrical excitability throughout the brain (PubMed:10024359, PubMed:10618149, PubMed:12451110, PubMed:17379638, Pu
   3350..3374    +  misc_feature   MCS (fragment): pBluescript multiple cloning site
   3374..3962    +  misc_feature   WPRE: woodchuck hepatitis virus posttranscriptional regulatory element
   3982..4458    +  polyA_signal   hGH poly(A) signal: human growth hormone polyadenylation signal
   4504..4644    +  repeat_region  AAV2 ITR: inverted terminal repeat of adeno-associated virus serotype 2 inverted
   4649..4700    -  misc_feature   bom (fragment): basis of mobility region from pBR322
   4719..5174    +  rep_origin     f1 ori (sequence partly withheld): f1 bacteriophage origin of replication; arrow indicates direction of (+) strand synthesis
   5175..5224    -  misc_feature   bom (fragment): basis of mobility region from pBR322
   5326..5361    -  CDS            rop (fragment): Rop protein, which maintains plasmids at low copy number; rop
   5456..5560    +  promoter       AmpR promoter: bla
   5561..6421    +  CDS            AmpR: β-lactamase; bla; confers resistance to ampicillin, carbenicillin, and related antibiotics
   6592..7180    +  rep_origin     ori: high-copy-number ColE1/pMB1/pBR322/pUC origin of replication
