[The description below was written by a language model from this plasmid's Addgene catalogue record and pLannotate feature annotations shown in this document.]
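Description:
pAAV-hSyn-Cepheid1b-ST-WPRE is an adeno-associated virus transfer plasmid built on a pAAV backbone for neuronal expression of Cepheid1b-ST, a synthetic, genetically encoded red fluorescent voltage indicator. It is maintained in E. coli through a high-copy ColE1/pUC-type origin with ampicillin selection (AmpR with its own bla promoter), and an f1 origin is also present. The expression cassette sits between AAV2 inverted terminal repeats, which allow the intervening DNA to be packaged into recombinant AAV particles. The right-hand ITR is annotated in full, while the left one is detected only as short fragments in the sequencing result, which is common for these repeat-rich, recombination-prone elements.

Within the ITRs, the human synapsin I promoter restricts expression to neurons. The annotated coding region contains an mScarlet match and a second Discosoma-derived red/orange protein match (called mOrange2 by the annotation tool). A short KCNJ2 (Kir2.1) fragment lies between them, of the kind commonly used as a membrane-trafficking signal. A Kcnb1 (Kv2.1) fragment lies at the C-terminal end, consistent with the "ST" soma-targeting motif that concentrates the sensor at the cell body. The voltage-sensing portion of the indicator is not identified by the feature table, and unannotated stretches of the insert presumably hold it. Downstream, a WPRE enhances transcript stability and expression, and the human growth hormone polyadenylation signal terminates the message. Small hits to SV40 small t antigen, the EF-1α core promoter, bom and rop are probably backbone remnants or spurious matches.

The indicator has negative response polarity, so fluorescence falls on depolarisation, and this variant is described as the one for brighter fluorescence. It is intended for optical recording of membrane voltage in neurons.
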