Addgene plasmid #214967: pAAV-hSyn-Cepheid1b-ST-WPRE
Purpose: Red fluorescent, negative response-polarity voltage indicator under the control of synapsin promoter; soma-targeted; for brighter fluorescence
Depositing lab: Peng Zou. Depositing organization: Peking University. Publication: Bright and sensitive red voltage indicators for imaging action potentials in brain slices and pancreatic islets. Han Y, Yang J, Li Y, Chen Y, Ren H, Ding R, Qian W, Ren K, Xie B, Deng M, Xiao Y, Chu J, Zou P. Sci Adv. 2023 Nov 24;9(47):eadi4208. doi: 10.1126/sciadv.adi4208. Epub 2023 Nov 22. PubMed 37992174.
Backbone
  Vector backbone: pAAV
  Backbone manufacturer: Addgene
  Backbone size w/o insert (bp): 3619
  Vector type: AAV
Growth in bacteria
  Bacterial resistance: Ampicillin, 100 μg/mL
  Growth temperature: 37°C
  Growth strain: NEB Stable
  Copy number: High Copy
Gene/Insert
  Gene/Insert name: Cepheid1b-ST
  Species: Synthetic
  Insert size (bp): 3611
  Promoter: human Synapsin
  Cloning method: Gibson Cloning
Terms and licenses: Academic/Nonprofit Terms; Industry Terms: Not Available to Industry
How to cite: pAAV-hSyn-Cepheid1b-ST-WPRE was a gift from Peng Zou (Addgene plasmid # 214967 ; http://n2t.net/addgene:214967 ; RRID:Addgene_214967)
